Addgene plasmid #227434: CMV_G-PTEN_4A
Purpose: Expresses the G-PTEN sensor with a 4A mutation
Depositing lab: Tal Laviv. Depositing organization: Tel Aviv University. Publication: Genetically encoded biosensor for fluorescence lifetime imaging of PTEN dynamics in the intact brain. Kagan T, Gabay M, Meenakshisundaram A, Levi Y, Eid S, Malchenko N, Maman M, Nitzan A, Ravotto L, Zaidel-Bar R, Eickholt BJ, Gal M, Laviv T. Nat Methods. 2025 Apr;22(4):764-777. doi: 10.1038/s41592-025-02610-9. Epub 2025 Feb 20. PubMed 39979596.
Backbone
  Vector backbone: CMV For
  Vector type: Mammalian Expression
Growth in bacteria
  Bacterial resistance: Kanamycin, 50 μg/mL
  Growth temperature: 37°C
  Growth strain: DH5alpha
  Copy number: High Copy
Gene/Insert
  Gene/Insert name: G-PTEN 4A (alt name: mEGFP-PTEN-sREACh with 4A mutation)
  Species: R. norvegicus (rat)
  Mutation: 4A mutation.
  GenBank ID: pten1
  Entrez Gene: Pten (a.k.a. MMAC1, Mmac, TEP1)
  Promoter: CMV
  Tag / fusion protein: mEGFP (N terminal on insert); sREACh (C terminal on insert)
  Cloning method: Gibson Cloning
  Sequencing primers: 5′ CMV For
Resource information
  A portion of this plasmid was derived from a plasmid made by: The PTEN gene was obtained from Addgene plasmid #110181 pEGFP-PTEN
Terms and licenses: Academic/Nonprofit Terms; Industry Terms: Not Available to Industry
Depositor comments: Please visit https://doi.org/10.1101/2024.10.04.616644 for bioRxiv preprint.
How to cite: CMV_G-PTEN_4A was a gift from Tal Laviv (Addgene plasmid # 227434 ; http://n2t.net/addgene:227434 ; RRID:Addgene_227434)
