[The description below was written by a language model from this plasmid's Addgene catalogue record and pLannotate feature annotations shown in this document.]
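Description:
CMV_G-PTEN_4A is a 6.6 kb mammalian expression plasmid that encodes a mutant version of G-PTEN, a genetically encoded biosensor for the phosphatase PTEN. The catalogue's backbone field simply repeats the name of the sequencing primer, so the backbone is not properly named. The feature layout resembles a pEGFP-C-type vector, which fits the record's note that the PTEN sequence came from a pEGFP-PTEN plasmid. It replicates in E. coli at high copy from a ColE1/pUC-type origin and also carries an f1 origin. A single NeoR/KanR (Tn5 aminoglycoside phosphotransferase) cassette sits behind tandem bacterial bla and SV40 early promoters and ends in an HSV TK polyadenylation signal. This cassette gives kanamycin selection in bacteria and could support G418 selection in mammalian cells.

The payload is driven by the human CMV immediate-early enhancer and promoter and terminated by an SV40 poly(A) signal. It is one open reading frame in which monomeric EGFP is joined through a short multiple-cloning-site remnant to PTEN, followed by a C-terminal sREACh. The catalogue lists PTEN as rat, although the annotation software matched it to the mouse protein. The software also labels the C-terminal element as Citrine, which is expected because sREACh is a dim, YFP-derived acceptor. mEGFP and sREACh form a FRET donor–quencher pair suited to fluorescence lifetime imaging, so conformational changes in PTEN are read out as changes in the mEGFP lifetime. The record names the "4A mutation" but does not state which residues are altered or what the change does to the sensor. The associated publication describes lifetime imaging of PTEN dynamics in the intact brain, and this plasmid provides the 4A variant of the sensor for expression in transfected mammalian cells.
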