Features (pLannotate 1.2.2; 16 found; start..end, strand, type, name):
     61..364     +  enhancer       CMV enhancer: human cytomegalovirus immediate early enhancer
    365..568     +  promoter       CMV promoter: human cytomegalovirus (CMV) immediate early promoter
    613..1329    +  CDS            mEGFP: mEGFP is a basic (constitutively fluorescent) green fluorescent protein published in 2002, derived from Aequorea victoria. It has moderate acid sensitivity.
   1330..1350    +  misc_feature   MCS (fragment): multiple cloning site
   1351..2559    +  CDS            Pten: PTEN_MOUSE - Also known as Mmac1. Experimental evidence at protein level: Swiss-Prot protein existence level 1. In motile cells, suppresses the formation of lateral pseudopods and thereby promotes cell polarization and directed movement (By similarity). Tumor suppressor. Acts as a dual-specificity protein phosphatase, dephosphorylating tyrosine-, serine- and threonine- phosphorylated proteins. Also acts as a lipid phosphatase, removing the phosphate in the D3 position of the inositol ring from phosphatidylinositol 3,4,5-trisphosphate, phosphatidylinositol 3,4- diphosphate, phosphatidylinositol
   2569..3282    +  CDS            Citrine: enhanced variant of YFP (Heikal et al., 2001) mammalian codon-optimized
   3293..3377    +  CDS            large T antigen (fragment): large T antigen from SV40 (simian virus 40)
   3400..3521    +  polyA_signal   SV40 poly(A) signal: SV40 polyadenylation signal
   3555..3983    -  rep_origin     f1 ori (sequence partly withheld): f1 bacteriophage origin of replication; arrow indicates direction of (+) strand synthesis
   4010..4114    +  promoter       AmpR promoter: bla
   4116..4473    +  promoter       SV40 promoter: SV40 enhancer and early promoter
   4508..5302    +  CDS            NeoR/KanR: aminoglycoside phosphotransferase from Tn5; aph(3')-II (or nptII); confers resistance to neomycin, kanamycin, and G418 (Geneticin®)
   5323..5475    +  CDS            ble (fragment): BLE_KLEPN - Experimental evidence at protein level: Swiss-Prot protein existence level 1. Binding protein with a strong affinity to the bleomycin family of antibiotics. Binds to CL990; an antimitotic-antibiotic compound. From Klebsiella pneumoniae.
   5534..5581    +  polyA_signal   HSV TK poly(A) signal: herpes simplex virus thymidine kinase polyadenylation signal (Cole and Stacy, 1985)
   5672..5688    -  polyA_signal   bGH poly(A) signal (fragment): bovine growth hormone polyadenylation signal
   5910..6498    +  rep_origin     ori: high-copy-number ColE1/pMB1/pBR322/pUC origin of replication
>Addgene plasmid #227434 | CMV_G-PTEN_4A | addgene full sequence | sequence record 451270 | Addgene NGS Result
TAGTTATTAATAGTAATCAATTACGGGGTCATTAGTTCATAGCCCATATATGGAGTTCCGCGTTACATAA
CTTACGGTAAATGGCCCGCCTGGCTGACCGCCCAACGACCCCCGCCCATTGACGTCAATAATGACGTATG
TTCCCATAGTAACGCCAATAGGGACTTTCCATTGACGTCAATGGGTGGAGTATTTACGGTAAACTGCCCA
CTTGGCAGTACATCAAGTGTATCATATGCCAAGTACGCCCCCTATTGACGTCAATGACGGTAAATGGCCC
GCCTGGCATTATGCCCAGTACATGACCTTATGGGACTTTCCTACTTGGCAGTACATCTACGTATTAGTCA
TCGCTATTACCATGGTGATGCGGTTTTGGCAGTACATCAATGGGCGTGGATAGCGGTTTGACTCACGGGG
ATTTCCAAGTCTCCACCCCATTGACGTCAATGGGAGTTTGTTTTGGCACCAAAATCAACGGGACTTTCCA
AAATGTCGTAACAACTCCGCCCCATTGACGCAAATGGGCGGTAGGCGTGTACGGTGGGAGGTCTATATAA
GCAGAGCTGGTTTAGTGAACCGTCAGATCCGCTAGCGCTACCGGTCGCCACCATGGTGAGCAAGGGCGAG
GAGCTGTTCACCGGGGTGGTGCCCATCCTGGTCGAGCTGGACGGCGACGTAAACGGCCACAAGTTCAGCG
TGTCCGGCGAGGGCGAGGGCGATGCCACCTACGGCAAGCTGACCCTGAAGTTCATCTGCACCACCGGCAA
GCTGCCCGTGCCCTGGCCCACCCTCGTGACCACCCTGACCTACGGCGTGCAGTGCTTCAGCCGCTACCCC
GACCACATGAAGCAGCACGACTTCTTCAAGTCCGCCATGCCCGAAGGCTACGTCCAGGAGCGCACCATCT
TCTTCAAGGACGACGGCAACTACAAGACCCGCGCCGAGGTGAAGTTCGAGGGCGACACCCTGGTGAACCG
CATCGAGCTGAAGGGCATCGACTTCAAGGAGGACGGCAACATCCTGGGGCACAAGCTGGAGTACAACTAC
AACAGCCACAACGTCTATATCATGGCCGACAAGCAGAAGAACGGCATCAAGGTGAACTTCAAGATCCGCC
ACAACATCGAGGACGGCAGCGTGCAGCTCGCCGACCACTACCAGCAGAACACCCCCATCGGCGACGGCCC
CGTGCTGCTGCCCGACAACCACTACCTGAGCACCCAGTCCAAGCTGAGCAAAGACCCCAACGAGAAGCGC
GATCACATGGTCCTGCTGGAGTTCGTGACCGCCGCCGGGATCACTCTCGGCATGGACGAGCTGTACAAGT
CCGGACTCAGATCTCGAGCTATGACAGCCATCATCAAAGAGATCGTTAGCAGAAACAAAAGGAGATATCA
AGAGGATGGATTCGACTTAGACTTGACCTATATTTATCCAAATATTATTGCTATGGGATTTCCTGCAGAA
AGACTTGAAGGTGTATACAGGAACAATATTGATGATGTAGTAAGGTTTTTGGATTCAAAGCATAAAAACC
ATTACAAGATATACAATCTATGTGCTGAGAGACATTATGACACCGCCAAATTTAACTGCAGAGTTGCACA
GTATCCTTTTGAAGACCATAACCCACCACAGCTAGAACTTATCAAACCCTTTTGTGAAGATCTTGACCAA
TGGCTAAGTGAAGACGACAATCATGTTGCAGCAATTCACTGTAAAGCTGGGAAAGGACGGACTGGTGTAA
TGATTTGTGCATATTTATTGCATCGGGGCAAGTTTTTAAAGGCACAAGAGGCCCTGGATTTTTATGGGGA
AGTAAGGACCAGAGATAAAAAGGGAGTAACTATTCCCAGTCAGAGGCGCTATGTATATTATTATAGCTAC
CTGTTAAAGAATCACCTGGATTACAGACCAGTGGCACTGTTGTTTCACAAGATGATGTTTGAAACTATTC
CAATGTTCAGTGGCGGAACTTGCAATCCCCAGTTTGTGGTCTGCCAGCTAAAGGTGAAGATCTACTCCTC
CAACTCAGGACCCACGCGGCGGGAGGACAAGCTCATGTACTTTGAGTTCCCTCAGCCATTGCCTGTGTGT
GGTGACATCAAAGTAGAGTTCTTCCACAAACAGAACAAGATGCTCAAAAAGGACAAAATGTTTCACTTTT
GGGTAAATACGTTCTTCATACCAGGACCAGAGGAAACCTCAGAAAAAGTGGAAAATGGAAGTCTTTGTGA
TCAGGAAATCGATAGCATTTGTAGTATAGAGCGTGCGGATAATGACAAGGAGTATCTTGTGCTCACCCTG
ACAAAAAATGATCTTGACAAAGCAAACAAAGACAAGGCCAACCGATACTTCTCTCCAAATTTTAAGGTGA
AATTATACTTTACAAAAACAGTAGAGGAACCATCAAATCCAGAGGCTAGCAGTTCAACTTCTGTGACTCC
AGACGTTAGTGACAATGAACCTGATCATTATAGATATGCAGATGCAGCAGATGCAGATCCAGAGAATGAA
CCTTTTGATGAAGATCAGCATTCACAAATTACAAAAGTCCCTACCCCTGTGAGCAAGGGCGAGGAGCTGT
TCACCGGGGTGGTGCCCATCCTGGTCGAGCTGGACGGCGACGTAAACGGCCACAAGTTCAGCGTGTCCGG
CGAGGGCGAGGGCGATGCCACCTACGGCAAGCTGACCCTGAAGCTCATCTGCACCACCGGCAAGCTGCCC
GTGCCCTGGCCCACCCTCGTGACCACCTTCGGCTACGGCCTGATGTGCTTCGCCCGCTACCCCGACCACA
TGAAGCAGCACGACTTCTTCAAGTCCGCCATGCCCGAAGGCTACGTCCAGGAGCGCACCATCTTCTTCAA
GGACGACGGCAACTACAAGACCCGCGCCGAGGTGAAGTTCGAGGGCGACACCCTGGTGAACCGCATCGAG
CTGAAGGGCATCGACTTCAAGGAGGACGGCAACATCCTGGGGCACAAGCTGGAGTACAACTGGAACAGCG
TCAACGTCTATATCATGGCCGACAAGCAGAAGAACGGCATCAAGGTGAACTTCAAGATCCGCCACAACAT
CGAGGACGGCAGCGTGCAGCTCGCCGACCACTACCAGCAGAACACCCCCATCGGCGACGGCCCCGTGCTG
CTGCCCGACAACCACTACCTGAGCTACCAGTCCGCCCTGAGCAAAGACCCCAACGAGAAGCGCGATCACA
TGGTCCTGCTGGAGAGAGTGACCGCCGCCGGGATCACTCTCGGCATGGACGAGCTGTACAAGTGAAGATA
ACTGATCATAATCAGCCATACCACATTTGTAGAGGTTTTACTTGCTTTAAAAAACCTCCCACACCTCCCC
CTGAACCTGAAACATAAAATGAATGCAATTGTTGTTGTTAACTTGTTTATTGCAGCTTATAATGGTTACA
AATAAAGCAATAGCATCACAAATTTCACAAATAAAGCATTTTTTTCACTGCATTCTAGTTGTGGTTTGTC
CAAACTCATCAATGTATCTTAACGCGTAAATTGTAAGCGTTAATATTTTGTTAAAATTCGCGTTAAATTT
TTGTTAAATCAGCTCATTTTTTAACCAATAGGCCGAAATCGGCAAAATCCCTTATAAATCAAAAGAATAG
ACCGAGATAGGGT
[37 nt withheld, positions 3654-3690]
AAAGAACGTGGACTCCAACGTCAAAGG
[49 nt withheld, positions 3718-3766]
T
[91 nt withheld, positions 3768-3858]
G
[124 nt withheld, positions 3860-3983]
CAGGTGGCACTTTTCGGGGAAATGTGCGCGGAACCCCTATTTGTTTATTTTTCTAAATACATTCAAATAT
GTATCCGCTCATGAGACAATAACCCTGATAAATGCTTCAATAATATTGAAAAAGGAAGAGTCCTGAGGCG
GAAAGAACCAGCTGTGGAATGTGTGTCAGTTAGGGTGTGGAAAGTCCCCAGGCTCCCCAGCAGGCAGAAG
TATGCAAAGCATGCATCTCAATTAGTCAGCAACCAGGTGTGGAAAGTCCCCAGGCTCCCCAGCAGGCAGA
AGTATGCAAAGCATGCATCTCAATTAGTCAGCAACCATAGTCCCGCCCCTAACTCCGCCCATCCCGCCCC
TAACTCCGCCCAGTTCCGCCCATTCTCCGCCCCATGGCTGACTAATTTTTTTTATTTATGCAGAGGCCGA
GGCCGCCTCGGCCTCTGAGCTATTCCAGAAGTAGTGAGGAGGCTTTTTTGGAGGCCTAGGCTTTTGCAAA
GATCGATCAAGAGACAGGATGAGGATCGTTTCGCATGATTGAACAAGATGGATTGCACGCAGGTTCTCCG
GCCGCTTGGGTGGAGAGGCTATTCGGCTATGACTGGGCACAACAGACAATCGGCTGCTCTGATGCCGCCG
TGTTCCGGCTGTCAGCGCAGGGGCGCCCGGTTCTTTTTGTCAAGACCGACCTGTCCGGTGCCCTGAATGA
ACTGCAAGACGAGGCAGCGCGGCTATCGTGGCTGGCCACGACGGGCGTTCCTTGCGCAGCTGTGCTCGAC
GTTGTCACTGAAGCGGGAAGGGACTGGCTGCTATTGGGCGAAGTGCCGGGGCAGGATCTCCTGTCATCTC
ACCTTGCTCCTGCCGAGAAAGTATCCATCATGGCTGATGCAATGCGGCGGCTGCATACGCTTGATCCGGC
TACCTGCCCATTCGACCACCAAGCGAAACATCGCATCGAGCGAGCACGTACTCGGATGGAAGCCGGTCTT
GTCGATCAGGATGATCTGGACGAAGAGCATCAGGGGCTCGCGCCAGCCGAACTGTTCGCCAGGCTCAAGG
CGAGCATGCCCGACGGCGAGGATCTCGTCGTGACCCATGGCGATGCCTGCTTGCCGAATATCATGGTGGA
AAATGGCCGCTTTTCTGGATTCATCGACTGTGGCCGGCTGGGTGTGGCGGACCGCTATCAGGACATAGCG
TTGGCTACCCGTGATATTGCTGAAGAGCTTGGCGGCGAATGGGCTGACCGCTTCCTCGTGCTTTACGGTA
TCGCCGCTCCCGATTCGCAGCGCATCGCCTTCTATCGCCTTCTTGACGAGTTCTTCTGAGCGGGACTCTG
GGGTTCGAAATGACCGACCAAGCGACGCCCAACCTGCCATCACGAGATTTCGATTCCACCGCCGCCTTCT
ATGAAAGGTTGGGCTTCGGAATCGTTTTCCGGGACGCCGGCTGGATGATCCTCCAGCGCGGGGATCTCAT
GCTGGAGTTCTTCGCCCACCCTAGGGGGAGGCTAACTGAAACACGGAAGGAGACAATACCGGAAGGAACC
CGCGCTATGACGGCAATAAAAAGACAGAATAAAACGCACGGTGTTGGGTCGTTTGTTCATAAACGCGGGG
TTCGGTCCCAGGGCTGGCACTCTGTCGATACCCCACCGAGACCCCATTGGGGCCAATACGCCCGAGTTTC
TTCCTTTTCCCCACCCCACCCCCCAAGTTCGGGTGAAGGCCCAGGGCTCGCAGCCAACGTCGGGGCGGCA
GGCCCTGCCATAGCCTCAGGTTACTCATATATACTTTAGATTGATTTAAAACTTCATTTTTAATTTAAAA
GGATCTAGGTGAAGATCCTTTTTGATAATCTCATGACCAAAATCCCTTAACGTGAGTTTTCGTTCCACTG
AGCGTCAGACCCCGTAGAAAAGATCAAAGGATCTTCTTGAGATCCTTTTTTTCTGCGCGTAATCTGCTGC
TTGCAAACAAAAAAACCACCGCTACCAGCGGTGGTTTGTTTGCCGGATCAAGAGCTACCAACTCTTTTTC
CGAAGGTAACTGGCTTCAGCAGAGCGCAGATACCAAATACTGTTCTTCTAGTGTAGCCGTAGTTAGGCCA
CCACTTCAAGAACTCTGTAGCACCGCCTACATACCTCGCTCTGCTAATCCTGTTACCAGTGGCTGCTGCC
AGTGGCGATAAGTCGTGTCTTACCGGGTTGGACTCAAGACGATAGTTACCGGATAAGGCGCAGCGGTCGG
GCTGAACGGGGGGTTCGTGCACACAGCCCAGCTTGGAGCGAACGACCTACACCGAACTGAGATACCTACA
GCGTGAGCTATGAGAAAGCGCCACGCTTCCCGAAGGGAGAAAGGCGGACAGGTATCCGGTAAGCGGCAGG
GTCGGAACAGGAGAGCGCACGAGGGAGCTTCCAGGGGGAAACGCCTGGTATCTTTATAGTCCTGTCGGGT
TTCGCCACCTCTGACTTGAGCGTCGATTTTTGTGATGCTCGTCAGGGGGGCGGAGCCTATGGAAAAACGC
CAGCAACGCGGCCTTTTTACGGTTCCTGGCCTTTTGCTGGCCTTTTGCTCACATGTTCTTTCCTGCGTTA
TCCCCTGATTCTGTGGATAACCGTATTACCGCCATGCAT
